>Addgene plasmid #80649 | pProm1_BCD1-GFP | depositor full sequence | sequence record 159219 | pProm1_BCD1-GFP sequence 3070 bps
TCAGATAAAATATTTCTAGATTTCAGTGCAATTTATCTCTTCAAATGTAGCACCTGAAGTCAGCCCCATA
CGATATAAGTTGTTACTAGTGCTTGGATTCTCACCAATAAAAAACGCCCGGCGGCAACCGAGCGTTCTGA
ACAAATCCAGATGGAGTTCTGAGGTCATTACTGGATCTATCAACAGGAGTCCAAGCGAGCTCTCGAACCC
CAGAGTCCCGCTCAGAAGAACTCGTCAAGAAGGCGATAGAAGGCGATGCGCTGCGAATCGGGAGCGGCGA
TACCGTAAAGCACGAGGAAGCGGTCAGCCCATTCGCCGCCAAGCTCTTCAGCAATATCACGGGTAGCCAA
CGCTATGTCCTGATAGCGGTCCGCCACACCCAGCCGGCCACAGTCGATGAATCCAGAAAAGCGGCCATTT
TCCACCATGATATTCGGCAAGCAGGCATCGCCATGGGTCACGACGAGATCCTCGCCGTCGGGCATGCGCG
CCTTGAGCCTGGCGAACAGTTCGGCTGGCGCGAGCCCCTGATGCTCTTCGTCCAGATCATCCTGATCGAC
AAGACCGGCTTCCATCCGAGTACGTGCTCGCTCGATGCGATGTTTCGCTTGGTGGTCGAATGGGCAGGTA
GCCGGATCAAGCGTATGCAGCCGCCGCATTGCATCAGCCATGATGGATACTTTCTCGGCAGGAGCAAGGT
GAGATGACAGGAGATCCTGCCCCGGCACTTCGCCCAATAGCAGCCAGTCCCTTCCCGCTTCAGTGACAAC
GTCGAGCACAGCTGCGCAAGGAACGCCCGTCGTGGCCAGCCACGATAGCCGCGCTGCCTCGTCCTGCAGT
TCATTCAGGGCACCGGACAGGTCGGTCTTGACAAAAAGAACCGGGCGCCCCTGCGCTGACAGCCGGAACA
CGGCGGCATCAGAGCAGCCGATTGTCTGTTGTGCCCAGTCATAGCCGAATAGCCTCTCCACCCAAGCGGC
CGGAGAACCTGCGTGCAATCCATCTTGTTCAATCATGCGAAACGATCCTCATCCTGTCTCTTGATCAGAT
CATGATCCCCTGCGCCATCAGATCCTTGGCGGCAAGAAAGCCATCCAGTTTACTTTGCAGGGCTTCCCAA
CCTTACCAGAGGGCGCCCCAGCTGGCAATTCCGACGTCGAATTCAAAAGATCTTAAGTAAGTAAGAGTAT
ACGTATATCGGCTAATAACGTATTAAGGCGCTTCGGCGCCTTTTTTTATGGGGGTATTTTCATCCCAATC
CACACGTCCAACGCACAGCAAACACCACGTCGACCCTATCAGCTGCGTGCTTTCTATGAGTCGTTGCTGC
ATAACAAAAAGAGTATTGACTTAAAGTCTAACCTATAGGTATAATGTGTGGAGGGCCCAAGTTCACTTAA
AAAGGAGATCAACAATGAAAGCAATTTTCGTACTGAAACATCTTAATCATGCACAGGAGACTTTCTAATG
AGCAAAGGAGAAGAACTTTTCACTGGAGTTGTCCCAATTCTTGTTGAATTAGATGGTGATGTTAATGGGC
ACAAATTTTCTGTCCGTGGAGAGGGTGAAGGTGATGCTACAAACGGAAAACTCACCCTTAAATTTATTTG
CACTACTGGAAAACTACCTGTTCCGTGGCCAACACTTGTCACTACTCTGACCTATGGTGTTCAATGCTTT
TCCCGTTATCCGGATCACATGAAACGGCATGACTTTTTCAAGAGTGCCATGCCCGAAGGTTATGTACAGG
AACGCACTATATCTTTCAAAGATGACGGGACCTACAAGACGCGTGCTGAAGTCAAGTTTGAAGGTGATAC
CCTTGTTAATCGTATCGAGTTAAAGGGTATTGATTTTAAAGAAGATGGAAACATTCTTGGACACAAACTC
GAGTACAACTTTAACTCACACAATGTATACATCACGGCAGACAAACAAAAGAATGGAATCAAAGCTAACT
TCAAAATTCGCCACAACGTTGAAGATGGTTCCGTTCAACTAGCAGACCATTATCAACAAAATACTCCAAT
TGGCGATGGCCCTGTCCTTTTACCAGACAACCATTACCTGTCGACACAATCTGTCCTTTCGAAAGATCCC
AACGAAAAGCGTGACCACATGGTCCTTCTTGAGTTTGTAACTGCTGCTGGGATTACACATGGCATGGATG
AGCTCTACAAATAAGGATCGGTTGTCGAGTAAGGATCTCCAGGCATCAAATAAAACGAAAGGCTCAGTCG
AAAGACTGGGCCTTTCGTTTTATCTGTTGTTTGTCGGTGAACGCTCTCTACTAGAGTCACACTGGCTCAC
CTTCGGGTGGGCCTTTCTGCGTTTATAGGATCCTAACTCGAGCCTAGGGATATATTCCGCTTCCTCGCTC
ACTGACTCGCTACGCTCGGTCGTTCGACTGCGGCGAGCGGAAATGGCTTACGAACGGGGCGGAGATTTCC
TGGAAGATGCCAGGAAGATACTTAACAGGGAAGTGAGAGGGCCGCGGCAAAGCCGTTTTTCCATAGGCTC
CGCCCCCCTGACAAGCATCACGAAATCTGACGCTCAAATCAGTGGTGGCGAAACCCGACAGGACTATAAA
GATACCAGGCGTTTCCCCCTGGCGGCTCCCTCGTGCGCTCTCCTGTTCCTGCCTTTCGGTTTACCGGTGT
CATTCCGCTGTTATGGCCGCGTTTGTCTCATTCCACGCCTGACACTCAGTTCCGGGTAGGCAGTTCGCTC
CAAGCTGGACTGTATGCACGAACCCCCCGTTCAGTCCGACCGCTGCGCCTTATCCGGTAACTATCGTCTT
GAGTCCAACCCGGAAAGACATGCAAAAGCACCACTGGCAGCAGCCACTGGTAATTGATTTAGAGGAGTTA
GTCTTGAAGTCATGCGCCGGTTAAGGCTAAACTGAAAGGACAAGTTTTGGTGACTGCGCTCCTCCAAGCC
AGTTACCTCGGTTCAAAGAGTTGGTAGCTCAGAGAACCTTCGAAAAACCGCCCTGCAAGGCGGTTTTTTC
GTTTTCAGAGCAAGAGATTACGCGCAGACCAAAACGATCTCAAGAAGATCATCTTATTAA
Features (pLannotate 1.2.2; 8 found; start..end, strand, type, name):
     97..191     -  terminator     lambda t0 terminator: transcription terminator from phage lambda
    225..1016    -  CDS            neo: KKA2_KLEPN - Also known as kan, nptII. Experimental evidence at protein level: Swiss-Prot protein existence level 1. Resistance to kanamycin, neomycin, paromomycin, ribostamycin, butirosin and gentamicin B. From Klebsiella pneumoniae.
   1048..1152    -  CDS            tnpA (fragment): TN5P_ECOLX - Also known as tnp. Experimental evidence at protein level: Swiss-Prot protein existence level 1. Mediates transposition of transposon Tn5 by a 'cut and paste' mechanism. First, the monomeric transposase binds the 19 bp inverted DNA repeats flanking the transposon. Then, dimerization of the DNA- bound transposase creates a synaptic DNA complex. After nicking of the first DNA strand, excision of the transposon proceeds through a series of intermediates. The transposase then mediates the insertion of the transposon at a new site by strand transfer. The activity of the wild- type tran
   1468..2181    +  CDS            Superfolder GFP: Superfolder GFP is a basic (constitutively fluorescent) green fluorescent protein published in 2005, derived from Aequorea victoria. It is reported to be a very rapidly-maturing weak dimer.
   2217..2288    +  terminator     rrnB T1 terminator: transcription terminator T1 from the E. coli rrnB gene
   2304..2331    +  terminator     T7Te terminator: phage T7 early transcription terminator
   2365..2420    -  rep_origin     RSF ori (fragment): Plasmids containing the RSF 1030 origin of replication can be propagated in E. coli cells that contain additional plasmids with compatible origins.
   2508..3053    -  rep_origin     p15A ori: Plasmids containing the medium-copy-number p15A origin of replication can be propagated in E. coli cells that contain a second plasmid with the ColE1 origin.
