[The description below was written by a language model from this plasmid's Addgene catalogue record and pLannotate feature annotations shown in this document.]
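Description:
pProm1_BCD1-GFP is a small bacterial expression plasmid for E. coli that reports the output of a defined constitutive promoter and translation-initiation element through superfolder GFP fluorescence. It replicates from the medium-copy p15A origin, which is compatible with ColE1-type plasmids, and is selected with kanamycin through the neo/nptII aminoglycoside phosphotransferase gene. That marker is on the opposite strand from the reporter and is followed by a lambda t0 terminator. A short Tn5 transposase fragment next to it is most likely a remnant of the Tn5-derived resistance cassette, not a functional element. A brief match to the RSF origin beside p15A is likewise only a fragment. No named commercial backbone is recorded.

The payload is a roughly 0.7 kb sfGFP coding sequence, listed as unmutated, driven by a constitutive promoter called "Promoter1" whose identity is not otherwise stated. Translation is initiated through BCD1. BCD normally stands for bicistronic design, in which a short leader cistron is translationally coupled to the gene of interest to make expression less dependent on the downstream coding sequence; the record itself does not define the term. Neither the promoter nor the BCD was annotated in the feature table, but they presumably lie in the unannotated stretch upstream of sfGFP. Tandem rrnB T1 and T7Te terminators follow the reporter and insulate it from the origin region.

The catalogue gives a total size of 2,353 bp, whereas the depositor's full sequence is 3,070 nt, and the record does not explain this discrepancy. The plasmid was deposited in connection with work on a cross-platform laboratory automation system, where such a construct would plausibly serve as a fluorescent readout for assembled promoter/BCD combinations, although the record's stated purpose says only that it carries Promoter1 with BCD1-gfp.
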