Addgene plasmid #80649: pProm1_BCD1-GFP
Purpose: Promoter1 with BCD1-gfp
Depositing lab: Nathan Hillson. Depositing organization: Lawrence Berkeley National Laboratory. Publication: PR-PR: cross-platform laboratory automation system. Linshiz G, Stawski N, Goyal G, Bi C, Poust S, Sharma M, Mutalik V, Keasling JD, Hillson NJ. ACS Synth Biol. 2014 Aug 15;3(8):515-24. doi: 10.1021/sb4001728. Epub 2014 Jan 14. PubMed 25126893.
Backbone
  Vector backbone: N/A
  Backbone manufacturer: N/A
  Total vector size (bp): 2353
  Modifications to backbone: n/a
  Vector type: p15A origin, constitutive promoter, KanR
  Selectable markers: Kanamycin
Growth in bacteria
  Bacterial resistance: Kanamycin, 50 μg/mL
  Growth temperature: 37°C
  Growth strain: DH10B
  Growth instructions: Medium copy
  Copy number: Unknown
Gene/Insert
  Gene/Insert name: GFP (alt name: sfGFP)
  Insert size (bp): 717
  Mutation: NONE
  Promoter: constitutive promoter
  Cloning method: Unknown
  Sequencing primers: 5′ QB3284_Fwd CGATCCTCATCCTGTCTCTTGATC; 3′ QB3810_Rev CGAGCGTAGCGAGTCAGTG
Terms and licenses: Academic/Nonprofit Terms; Industry Terms: Not Available to Industry
How to cite: pProm1_BCD1-GFP was a gift from Nathan Hillson (Addgene plasmid # 80649 ; http://n2t.net/addgene:80649 ; RRID:Addgene_80649)
