>Addgene plasmid #80649 | pProm1_BCD1-GFP | addgene partial sequence | sequence record 154408 | psc101-For 5'-GATCAGATCATGATCCCCTGCGCCATCAGATCC-3'
AAGCCATCCAGTTTACTTTGCAGGGCTTCCCAACCTTACCAGAGGGCGCCCCAGCTGGCAATTCCGACGT
CGAATTCAAAAGATCTTAAGTAAGTAAGAGTATACGTATATCGGCTAAAACGTATTAAGGCGCTTCGGCG
CCTTTTTTTATGGGGGTATTTTCATCCCAATCCACACGTCCAACGCACAGCAAACACCACGTCGACCCTA
TCAGCTGCGTGCTTTCTATGAGTCGTTGCTGCATAACAAAAAGAGTATTGACTTAAAGTCTAACCTATAG
GTATAATGTGTGGAGGGCCCAAGTTCACTTAAAAAGGAGATCAACAATGAAAGCAATTTTCGTACTGAAA
CATCTTAATCATGCACAGGAGACTTTCTAATGAGCAAAGGAGAAGAACTTTTCACTGGAGTTGTCCCAAT
TCTTGTTGAATTAGATGGTGATGTTAATGGGCACAAATTTTCTGTCCGTGGAGAGGGTGAAGGTGATGCT
ACAAACGGAAAACTCACCCTTAAATTTATTTGCACTACTGGAAAACTACCTGTTCCGTGGCCAACACTTG
TCACTACTCTGACCTATGGTGTTCAATGCTTTTCCCGTTATCCGGATCACATGAAACGGCATGACTTTTT
CAAGAGTGCCATGCCCGAAGGTTATGTACAGGAACGCACTATATCTTTCAAAGATGACGGGACCTACAAG
ACGCGTGCTGAAGTCAAGTTTGAAGGTGATACCCTTGTTAATCGTATCGAGTTAAAGGGTATTGATTTTA
AAGAAGATGGAAACATTCTTGGACACAAACTCGAGTACAACTTTAACTCACACAATGTA
