>Addgene plasmid #80649 | pProm1_BCD1-GFP | addgene partial sequence | sequence record 154451 | pBbA5c-3 5'-CGTTTTATTTGATGCCTGG-3'
GTAGAGCTCATCCATGCCATGTGTAATCCCAGCAGCAGTTACAAACTCAAGAAGGACCATGTGGTCACGC
TTTTCGTTGGGATCTTTCGAAAGGACAGATTGTGTCGACAGGTAATGGTTGTCTGGTAAAAGGACAGGGC
CATCGCCAATTGGAGTATTTTGTTGATAATGGTCTGCTAGTTGAACGGAACCATCTTCAACGTTGTGGCG
AATTTTGAAGTTAGCTTTGATTCCATTCTTTTGTTTGTCTGCCGTGATGTATACATTGTGTGAGTTAAAG
TTGTACTCGAGTTTGTGTCCAAGAATGTTTCCATCTTCTTTAAAATCAATACCCTTTAACTCGATACGAT
TAACAAGGGTATCACCTTCAAACTTGACTTCAGCACGCGTCTTGTAGGTCCCGTCATCTTTGAAAGATAT
AGTGCGTTCCTGTACATAACCTTCGGGCATGGCACTCTTGAAAAAGTCATGCCGTTTCATGTGATCCGGA
TAACGGGAAAAGCATTGAACACCATAGGTCAGAGTAGTGACAAGTGTTGGCCACGGAACAGGTAGTTTTC
CAGTAGTGCAAATAAATTTAAGGGTGAGTTTTCCGTTTGTAGCATCACCTTCACCCTCTCCACGGACAGA
AAATTTGTGCCCATTAACATCACCATCTAATTCAACAAGAATTGGGACAACTCCAGTGAAAAGTTCTTCT
CCTTTGCTCATTAGAAAGTCTCCTGTGCATGATTAAGATGTTTCAGTACGAAAATTGCTTTCATTGTTGA
TCTCCTTTTTAAGTGAACTTGGGCCCTCCACACATTATACCTATAGGTTAGACTTTAAGTCAATACTCTT
TTTGTTATGCAGCAACGACTCATAGAAAGCACGCAGCTGATAGGGTCGACGTGGTGTTTGCTGTGCGTTG
GACGTGTGGATTGGGATGAAAATACCCCCATAAAAAAAGGCGCCGAA
